Addgene plasmid #169915: pU6-cj-E sgRNA
Purpose: (Empty Backbone) Expression of sgRNA on an optimized gRNA scaffold contains A-U pair flip stabilize the CjCas9/sgRNA complex.
Depositing lab: Zhili Rong. Depositing organization: Southern Medical University. Publication: MiniCAFE, a CRISPR/Cas9-based compact and potent transcriptional activator, elicits gene expression in vivo. Zhang X, Lv S, Luo Z, Hu Y, Peng X, Lv J, Zhao S, Feng J, Huang G, Wan QL, Liu J, Huang H, Luan B, Wang D, Zhao X, Lin Y, Zhou Q, Zhang ZN, Rong Z. Nucleic Acids Res. 2021 Mar 22. pii: 6179929. doi: 10.1093/nar/gkab174. PubMed 33751124.
Backbone
  Vector backbone: pU6-Cj-sgRNA
  Backbone manufacturer: Addgene #89753
  Vector type: Mammalian Expression, CRISPR
Growth in bacteria
  Bacterial resistance: Ampicillin, 100 μg/mL
  Growth temperature: 37°C
  Growth strain: NEB Stable
  Copy number: Unknown
Gene/Insert
  Gene/Insert name: None
Terms and licenses: Academic/Nonprofit Terms; Industry Terms: Not Available to Industry
How to cite: pU6-cj-E sgRNA was a gift from Zhili Rong (Addgene plasmid # 169915 ; http://n2t.net/addgene:169915 ; RRID:Addgene_169915)
