[The description below was written by a language model from this plasmid's Addgene catalogue record and pLannotate feature annotations shown in this document.]
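Description:
pU6-cj-E sgRNA is a small (about 3.4 kb) empty-backbone plasmid for expressing single guide RNAs for the Campylobacter jejuni Cas9 (CjCas9) system in mammalian cells. It derives from the pU6-Cj-sgRNA vector and carries no insert as deposited; the user supplies the target-specific spacer. The expression unit consists of the human U6 promoter, an RNA polymerase III promoter suited to short, uncapped transcripts, followed after a short gap by the Cj gRNA scaffold. That gap is presumably where the spacer is inserted, although the record does not describe the cloning sites or strategy. According to the catalogue entry, the scaffold is an optimized version containing an A-U pair flip intended to stabilize the CjCas9/sgRNA complex. The plasmid encodes no Cas9, so the nuclease or a dCas9-based effector must be provided from a separate construct.

The rest of the plasmid is a standard bacterial cloning backbone. It replicates in E. coli from a high-copy ColE1/pUC-type origin and is selected with ampicillin through the β-lactamase gene and its native promoter. An f1 origin is also present, along with remnants typical of a general-purpose cloning vector: flanking T7 and SP6 promoters, the lac promoter, operator and CAP site, and fragments of lacZα, lacI and the pBR322 bom region. A very short annotated match to 3xFLAG is most likely incidental, since no tagged protein is encoded. There is no mammalian selection marker or reporter, so the plasmid is suited to transient delivery. The associated publication describes a compact CjCas9-based transcriptional activator, which suggests that this vector supplies the guides for such gene activation experiments.
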