Features (pLannotate 1.2.2; 15 found; start..end, strand, type, name):
      1..241     +  promoter       U6 promoter: RNA polymerase III promoter for human U6 snRNA
    271..343     +  misc_RNA       Cj gRNA scaffold: guide RNA scaffold for the Campylobacter jejuni CRISPR/Cas9 system (Kim et al., 2016)
    415..433     -  promoter       SP6 promoter: promoter for bacteriophage SP6 RNA polymerase
    475..491     -  protein_bind   lac operator: The lac repressor binds to the lac operator to inhibit transcription in E. coli. This inhibition can be relieved by adding lactose or isopropyl-β-D-thiogalactopyranoside (IPTG). lac repressor encoded by lacI
    499..529     -  promoter       lac promoter: promoter for the E. coli lac operon
    544..565     -  protein_bind   CAP binding site: CAP binding activates transcription in the presence of cAMP. E. coli catabolite activator protein
    578..670     -  CDS            lacI (fragment): lac repressor; lacI; The lac repressor binds to the lac operator to inhibit transcription in E. coli. This inhibition can be relieved by adding lactose or isopropyl-β-D-thiogalactopyranoside (IPTG).
    853..1441    -  rep_origin     ori: high-copy-number ColE1/pMB1/pBR322/pUC origin of replication
   1612..2472    -  CDS            AmpR: β-lactamase; bla; confers resistance to ampicillin, carbenicillin, and related antibiotics
   2473..2577    -  promoter       AmpR promoter: bla
   2604..2654    +  misc_feature   bom (fragment): basis of mobility region from pBR322
   2656..3110    -  rep_origin     f1 ori (sequence partly withheld): f1 bacteriophage origin of replication; arrow indicates direction of (+) strand synthesis
   3114..3271    -  CDS            lacZα (fragment): LacZα fragment of β-galactosidase; lacZ fragment
   3274..3292    +  promoter       T7 promoter: promoter for bacteriophage T7 RNA polymerase
   3300..3320    +  CDS            3xFLAG (fragment): three tandem FLAG® epitope tags
>Addgene plasmid #169915 | pU6-cj-E sgRNA | addgene full sequence | sequence record 336050 | Addgene NGS Result
GAGGGCCTATTTCCCATGATTCCTTCATATTTGCATATACGATACAAGGCTGTTAGAGAGATAATTGGAA
TTAATTTGACTGTAAACACAAAGATATTAGTACAAAATACGTGACGTAGAAAGTAATAATTTCTTGGGTA
GTTTGCAGTTTTAAAATTATGTTTTAAAATGGACTATCATATGCTTACCGTAACTTGAAAGTATTTCGAT
TTCTTGGCTTTATATATCTTGTGGAAAGGACGAAACACCGGGAGACGGGATCCCGTCTCCGTTTAAGTCC
CTGAAAAGGGACTTAAATAAAGAGTTTGCGGGACTCTGCGGGGTTACAATCCCCTAAAACCGCTTTTTTT
TCGACATCGAATTCTATCCTTATGACGTGCCTGACTATGCCAGCCTGGGAGGACGCTTGAGTATTCTATA
GTGTCACCTAAATAGCTTGGCGTAATCATGGTCATAGCTGTTTCCTGTGTGAAATTGTTATCCGCTCACA
ATTCCACACAACATACGAGCCGGAAGCATAAAGTGTAAAGCCTGGGGTGCCTAATGAGTGAGCTAACTCA
CATTAATTGCGTTGCGCTCACTGCCCGCTTTCCAGTCGGGAAACCTGTCGTGCCAGCTGCATTAATGAAT
CGGCCAACGCGCGGGGAGAGGCGGTTTGCGTATTGGGCGCTCTTCCGCTTCCTCGCTCACTGACTCGCTG
CGCTCGGTCGTTCGGCTGCGGCGAGCGGTATCAGCTCACTCAAAGGCGGTAATACGGTTATCCACAGAAT
CAGGGGATAACGCAGGAAAGAACATGTGAGCAAAAGGCCAGCAAAAGGCCAGGAACCGTAAAAAGGCCGC
GTTGCTGGCGTTTTTCCATAGGCTCCGCCCCCCTGACGAGCATCACAAAAATCGACGCTCAAGTCAGAGG
TGGCGAAACCCGACAGGACTATAAAGATACCAGGCGTTTCCCCCTGGAAGCTCCCTCGTGCGCTCTCCTG
TTCCGACCCTGCCGCTTACCGGATACCTGTCCGCCTTTCTCCCTTCGGGAAGCGTGGCGCTTTCTCATAG
CTCACGCTGTAGGTATCTCAGTTCGGTGTAGGTCGTTCGCTCCAAGCTGGGCTGTGTGCACGAACCCCCC
GTTCAGCCCGACCGCTGCGCCTTATCCGGTAACTATCGTCTTGAGTCCAACCCGGTAAGACACGACTTAT
CGCCACTGGCAGCAGCCACTGGTAACAGGATTAGCAGAGCGAGGTATGTAGGCGGTGCTACAGAGTTCTT
GAAGTGGTGGCCTAACTACGGCTACACTAGAAGAACAGTATTTGGTATCTGCGCTCTGCTGAAGCCAGTT
ACCTTCGGAAAAAGAGTTGGTAGCTCTTGATCCGGCAAACAAACCACCGCTGGTAGCGGTGGTTTTTTTG
TTTGCAAGCAGCAGATTACGCGCAGAAAAAAAGGATCTCAAGAAGATCCTTTGATCTTTTCTACGGGGTC
TGACGCTCAGTGGAACGAAAACTCACGTTAAGGGATTTTGGTCATGAGATTATCAAAAAGGATCTTCACC
TAGATCCTTTTAAATTAAAAATGAAGTTTTAAATCAATCTAAAGTATATATGAGTAAACTTGGTCTGACA
GTTACCAATGCTTAATCAGTGAGGCACCTATCTCAGCGATCTGTCTATTTCGTTCATCCATAGTTGCCTG
ACTCCCCGTCGTGTAGATAACTACGATACGGGAGGGCTTACCATCTGGCCCCAGTGCTGCAATGATACCG
CGAGACCCACGCTCACCGGCTCCAGATTTATCAGCAATAAACCAGCCAGCCGGAAGGGCCGAGCGCAGAA
GTGGTCCTGCAACTTTATCCGCCTCCATCCAGTCTATTAATTGTTGCCGGGAAGCTAGAGTAAGTAGTTC
GCCAGTTAATAGTTTGTGCAACGTTGTTGCCATTGCTACAGGCATCGTGGTGTCACGCTCGTCGTTTGGT
ATGGCTTCATTCAGCTCCGGTTCCCAACGATCAAGGCGAGTTACATGATCCCCCATGTTGTGCAAAAAAG
CGGTTAGCTCCTTCGGTCCTCCGATCGTTGTCAGAAGTAAGTTGGCCGCAGTGTTATCACTCATGGTTAT
GGCAGCACTGCATAATTCTCTTACTGTCATGCCATCCGTAAGATGCTTTTCTGTGACTGGTGAGTACTCA
ACCAAGTCATTCTGAGAATAGTGTATGCGGCGACCGAGTTGCTCTTGCCCGGCGTCAATACGGGATAATA
CCGCGCCACATAGCAGAACTTTAAAAGTGCTCATCATTGGAAAACGTTCTTCGGGGCGAAAACTCTCAAG
GATCTTACCGCTGTTGAGATCCAGTTCGATGTAACCCACTCGTGCACCCAACTGATCTTCAGCATCTTTT
ACTTTCACCAGCGTTTCTGGGTGAGCAAAAACAGGAAGGCAAAATGCCGCAAAAAAGGGAATAAGGGCGA
CACGGAAATGTTGAATACTCATACTCTTCCTTTTTCAATATTATTGAAGCATTTATCAGGGTTATTGTCT
CATGAGCGGATACATATTTGAATGTATTTAGAAAAATAAACAAATAGGGGTTCCGCGCACATTTCCCCGA
AAAGTGCCACCTGATGCGGTGTGAAATACCGCACAGATGCGTAAGGAGAAAATACCGCATCAGGGAATTG
TAAGCGTTAATATTTTGTTAAAATTCGCGTTAAATTTTTGTTAAATCAGCTCATTTTTTAACCAATAGGC
CGAAATCGGCAAAATCCCTTATAAATCAAAAGAATAGACCGAGATAGGGT
[37 nt withheld, positions 2781-2817]
AAAGAACGTGGACTCCAACGTCAAAGG
[47 nt withheld, positions 2845-2891]
TCT
[91 nt withheld, positions 2895-2985]
G
[124 nt withheld, positions 2987-3110]
CCATTCGCCATTCAGGCTGCGCAACTGTTGGGAAGGGCGATCGGTGCGGGCCTCTTCGCTATTACGCCAG
CTGGCGAAAGGGGGATGTGCTGCAAGGCGATTAAGTTGGGTAACGCCAGGGTTTTCCCAGTCACGACGTT
GTAAAACGACGGCCAGTGAATTGTAATACGACTCACTATAGGGCGAATTGATTACAAGGATGACGACGAT
GAACAAAAACTCTCTCAGAAGAGGATCTGGAATTCGATCTCGAGTCTAGATTCACC
